# Supplementary material for: Unwrapping the Ciliary Coat: High‐Resolution Structure and Function of the Ciliary Glycocalyx
Source: Adv Sci (Weinh). 2025 Mar 5;12(16):2413355. doi: 10.1002/advs.202413355 (PMC12021028; doi:10.1002/advs.202413355)
Supplement: Supplementary file 2 — Supporting Information [file ADVS-12-2413355-s001.zip › genetics/pAPN_FMG1-A_ko1.gb]

LOCUS       pAPN_FMG1-A_ko1_Copy        5427 bp    DNA     circular UNA 04-OCT-2024
DEFINITION  Gibson/Homology Cloning ligation product.
ACCESSION   urn.local.nieverge.2o-iaa2tz5
VERSION     urn.local.nieverge.2o-iaa2tz5
KEYWORDS    .
SOURCE      
  ORGANISM  .
FEATURES             Location/Qualifiers
     gene            complement(807..832)
                     /standard_name="pALM32"
     misc_feature    807..828
                     /note="Geneious type: ligation"
                     /standard_name="Ligation"
     source          <807..>852
                     /organism="Chlamydomonas reinhardtii"
                     /db_xref="taxon:3055"
     source          <833..>852
                     /organism="Chlamydomonas reinhardtii"
                     /db_xref="taxon:3055"
     source          <833..>838
                     /organism="Chlamydomonas reinhardtii"
                     /db_xref="taxon:3055"
     CDS             <853..>902
                     /codon_start=2
                     /standard_name
     exon            <853..>902
                     /standard_name="exon"
     gene            <853..>902
                     /standard_name="Cre18.g750047"
     mRNA            <853..>902
                     /standard_name="Cre18.g750047.t1.1"
     misc_feature    complement(897..>902)
                     /note="Geneious type: crRNAs"
                     /standard_name="crFMG1-A_1"
     misc_feature    903..926
                     /note="Geneious type: ligation"
                     /standard_name="Ligation"
     regulatory      908..1123
                     /note="Geneious type: promoter"
                     /standard_name="rbcs2"
     regulatory      908..>926
                     /note="Geneious type: promoter"
                     /standard_name="rbcs2"
     CDS             1124..1405
                     /standard_name="ble"
     CDS             1406..2197
                     /standard_name="AadA"
     3'UTR           2223..2455
                     /standard_name="RbsC2 terminator"
     3'UTR           <2435..2455
                     /standard_name="RbsC2 terminator"
     misc_feature    2435..2460
                     /note="Geneious type: Editing History Replacement"
                     /standard_name="TGGTAAGCCCTCCCGTATCGTAGT"
     misc_feature    2435..2460
                     /note="Geneious type: ligation"
                     /standard_name="Ligation"
     misc_feature    complement(<2461..2477)
                     /note="Geneious type: crRNAs"
                     /standard_name="crFMG1-A_1"
     CDS             <2461..>2510
                     /codon_start=3
                     /standard_name
     exon            <2461..>2510
                     /standard_name="exon"
     gene            <2461..>2510
                     /standard_name="Cre18.g750047"
     mRNA            <2461..>2510
                     /standard_name="Cre18.g750047.t1.1"
     source          complement(<2511..>2568)
                     /organism="Chlamydomonas reinhardtii"
                     /db_xref="taxon:3055"
     source          <2511..>2544
                     /organism="Chlamydomonas reinhardtii"
                     /db_xref="taxon:3055"
     misc_feature    2519..2537
                     /note="Geneious type: Editing History Replacement"
                     /standard_name="GGAGAGCAACTGCATAAG"
     misc_feature    2545..2568
                     /note="Geneious type: Editing History Replacement"
                     /standard_name="AATTCCAATTCGCCCTATAGTGAGTCGTAT"
     misc_feature    2545..2568
                     /note="Geneious type: ligation"
                     /standard_name="Ligation"
     regulatory      complement(2559..2576)
                     /note="Geneious type: promoter"
                     /note="T7 RNA polymerase promoter"
                     /regulatory_class="promoter"
                     /note="Derived using Geneious Prime 2020.1.2 'Annotate
                     from Database' based on nucleotide similarity"
                     /standard_name="T7"
     regulatory      complement(2559..>2568)
                     /note="Geneious type: promoter"
                     /note="T7 RNA polymerase promoter"
                     /regulatory_class="promoter"
                     /note="Derived using Geneious Prime 2020.1.2 'Annotate
                     from Database' based on nucleotide similarity"
                     /standard_name="T7"
     rep_origin      2744..3199
     regulatory      3225..3329
                     /note="Geneious type: promoter"
                     /note="Promoter for ampicillin resistance gene
                     (b-lactamase)"
                     /regulatory_class="promoter"
                     /note="Derived using Geneious Prime 2020.1.2 'Annotate
                     from Database' based on nucleotide similarity"
                     /standard_name="amp"
     CDS             3330..4190
                     /note="confers ampicillin resistance"
                     /product="beta-lactamase"
                     /gene="bla"
                     /note="Derived using Geneious Prime 2020.1.2 'Annotate
                     from Database' based on nucleotide similarity"
                     /standard_name="ampR"
     rep_origin      4361..4949
     regulatory      5237..5258
                     /note="catabolite activator protein binding site"
                     /regulatory_class="other"
                     /note="Derived using Geneious Prime 2020.1.2 'Annotate
                     from Database' based on nucleotide similarity"
                     /standard_name="CAP BS"
     regulatory      5273..5303
                     /note="Geneious type: promoter"
                     /note="promoter sequence of the lac operon"
                     /regulatory_class="promoter"
                     /note="Derived using Geneious Prime 2020.1.2 'Annotate
                     from Database' based on nucleotide similarity"
                     /standard_name="lac"
     regulatory      5372..5388
                     /note="Geneious type: promoter"
                     /note="T3 RNA polymerase promoter"
                     /regulatory_class="promoter"
                     /note="Derived using Geneious Prime 2020.1.2 'Annotate
                     from Database' based on nucleotide similarity"
                     /standard_name="T3"
ORIGIN      
        1 ctagagtcga cagccatatc gccgccgctt tggccacctc caaacagccc cctccccgca
       61 aagccgcaca tgctgccggc ggggcgtcac acaccagacc agaccagacc agcccgacat
      121 tcaacacaca catggtctca tgcggtctga tggctttcct aagccaacca ggccggctcc
      181 cagtgcagtg acgtgggcgt gacaggccgg gtgctcccag ccgcgtgcca attgccaacc
      241 ccaccctacg cgaaggcatt acgcgcctca ccgtgcattg ctcctgctac agccccttgc
      301 aacaccgccg acctcgggaa ggtggagttc tcagcgcggt ggccgcttgc cccggccggc
      361 agctccgcag ggcacacgtc acgcgaaggg ccgcgacggt tcgagaaccg acttgagggc
      421 gccaaacgag cccgagccgc cgttgcgcca ggcgaaacca gaaccgtaga ttaatgcact
      481 tgagctattc attggagcga tctgccgggg acagcgggtc tggcgtgcgc gcgattggag
      541 atcgcaaatt acatatgtct gcgtgacggc ggggagctcg ctgaggcttg acatgattgg
      601 tgcgtatgtt tgtatgaagc tacaggactg atttggcggg ctatgagggc gggggaagct
      661 ctggaagggc cgcgatgggg cgcgcggcgt ccagaaggcg ccatacggcc cgctggcggc
      721 acccatccgg tataaaagcc cgcgaccccg aacggtgacc tccactttca gcgacaaacg
      781 agcacttata catacgcgac tattctgccg ctatacataa ccactcagct aggagctcta
      841 tccggctctt ctaccctact ccgtgcccat cacgcccgtc ctgctgccca ccaccaccgc
      901 cgcgatcccg ggcgcgccag aaggagcgca gccaaaccag gatgatgttt gatggggtat
      961 ttgagcactt gcaaccctta tccggaagcc ccctggccca caaaggctag gcgccaatgc
     1021 aagcagttcg catgcagccc ctggagcggt gccctcctga taaaccggcc agggggccta
     1081 tgttctttac ttttttacaa gagaagtcac tcaacatctt aaaatggcca agctgaccag
     1141 cgccgttccg gtgctcaccg cgcgcgacgt catggccatg gcggccgtga tcgccaagtc
     1201 gagcgtgagc gccgccgtgg cccgccccgc ccgctccagc gtgcgcccca tggccgcctt
     1261 gaagcccgcc gtgaaggccg cgcccgtggc cgcgcccgcc caagccaacc agcaattgat
     1321 ggccatgcgc accccggagg agctgtccaa cctgattaag gatctgatcg agcagtacac
     1381 tcccgaggtc aagatgtcga tggctcggga ggccgtgatt gcggaggtct cgacccagct
     1441 gagcgaagtc gtgggcgtca tcgagcgcca cctggagccc accctgctgg ccgtgcacct
     1501 gtacggctcc gccgtggacg ggggcctgaa gccccactcg gacatcgacc tgctcgtgac
     1561 cgtgaccgtg cgcctggacg agactactcg ccgggctctc atcaacgacc tgctggaaac
     1621 gagcgcgtcg cctggcgagt cggagatcct gcgcgccgtg gaagtcacca tcgtcgtgca
     1681 tgacgacatt atcccctggc gctacccggc caagcgcgag ctgcaattcg gcgagtggca
     1741 gcgcaacgac atcctggccg gcatcttcga gcccgcgacc attgacatcg acctggcgat
     1801 cctcctgacg aaggcccgcg agcactccgt ggcgctcgtc ggcccggcgg cggaggagct
     1861 gtttgacccc gtgccggagc aggacctgtt cgaggctctg aacgagaccc tgacgctgtg
     1921 gaactcccct ccggattggg ccggcgacga gcggaacgtc gtgctgaccc tgagccgcat
     1981 ttggtattcg gcggtcaccg gcaagatcgc ccccaaggac gtggcggcgg actgggccat
     2041 ggagcggctg ccggcgcaat accagcccgt gatcctggag gcccggcaag cctacctcgg
     2101 gcaggaggag gaccgcctgg cgagccgggc ggaccagctg gaggagttcg tgcactacgt
     2161 caagggcgag atcacgaagg tcgtgggcag tatctagacg tcgacccact ctagaggatc
     2221 cccgctccgt gtaaatggag gcgctcgttg atctgagcct tgccccctga cgaacggcgg
     2281 tggatggaag atactgctct caagtgctga agcggtagct tagctccccg tttcgtgctg
     2341 atcagtcttt ttcaacacgt aaaaagcgga ggagttttgc aattttgttg gttgtaacga
     2401 tcctccgttg attttggcct ctttctccat gggcgggctg ggcgtatttg aagcgggtac
     2461 tgctggtcag cgagacctcc atctccgtca ccctgcccac cggcttcaac tgaagagcat
     2521 tctcaaggca ggagctcgga gctcgtaccc aattcgccct atagtgagtc gtattacgcg
     2581 cgctcactgg ccgtcgtttt acaacgtcgt gactgggaaa accctggcgt tacccaactt
     2641 aatcgccttg cagcacatcc ccctttcgcc agctggcgta atagcgaaga ggcccgcacc
     2701 gatcgccctt cccaacagtt gcgcagcctg aatggcgaat gggnnnnnnn nnnnnnnnnn
     2761 nnnnnnnnnn nnnnnnnnnn nnnnnnnnnn nnnnnnnnnn nnnnnnnnnn nnnnnnnnnn
     2821 nnnnnnnnnn nnnnnnnnnn nnnnnnnnnn nnnnnnnnnn nnnnnnncnn nnnnnnnnnn
     2881 nnnnnnnnnn nnnnnnnnnn nnnnnnnnnn nnnnnnnnnn nnnnnnnnnn nnnnnnnnnn
     2941 nnnnnnnnnn nnnnnnnnna nnnnnnnnnn nnnnnnnnnn nnnnnnnnnn nnnnnnnnnn
     3001 nnnnnnnnnc ctttgacgtt ggagtccacg ttctttnnnn nnnnnnnnnn nnnnnnnnnn
     3061 nnnnnnnnnn nnnaccctat ctcggtctat tcttttgatt tataagggat tttgccgatt
     3121 tcggcctatt ggttaaaaaa tgagctgatt taacaaaaat ttaacgcgaa ttttaacaaa
     3181 atattaacgc ttacaattta ggtggcactt ttcggggaaa tgtgcgcgga acccctattt
     3241 gtttattttt ctaaatacat tcaaatatgt atccgctcat gagacaataa ccctgataaa
     3301 tgcttcaata atattgaaaa aggaagagta tgagtattca acatttccgt gtcgccctta
     3361 ttcccttttt tgcggcattt tgccttcctg tttttgctca cccagaaacg ctggtgaaag
     3421 taaaagatgc tgaagatcag ttgggtgcac gagtgggtta catcgaactg gatctcaaca
     3481 gcggtaagat ccttgagagt tttcgccccg aagaacgttt tccaatgatg agcactttta
     3541 aagttctgct atgtggcgcg gtattatccc gtattgacgc cgggcaagag caactcggtc
     3601 gccgcataca ctattctcag aatgacttgg ttgagtactc accagtcaca gaaaagcatc
     3661 ttacggatgg catgacagta agagaattat gcagtgctgc cataaccatg agtgataaca
     3721 ctgcggccaa cttacttctg acaacgatcg gaggaccgaa ggagctaacc gcttttttgc
     3781 acaacatggg ggatcatgta actcgccttg atcgttggga accggagctg aatgaagcca
     3841 taccaaacga cgagcgtgac accacgatgc ctgtagcaat ggcaacaacg ttgcgcaaac
     3901 tattaactgg cgaactactt actctagctt cccggcaaca attaatagac tggatggagg
     3961 cggataaagt tgcaggacca cttctgcgct cggcccttcc ggctggctgg tttattgctg
     4021 ataaatctgg agccggtgag cgtgggtctc gcggtatcat tgcagcactg gggccagatg
     4081 gtaagccctc ccgtatcgta gttatctaca cgacggggag tcaggcaact atggatgaac
     4141 gaaatagaca gatcgctgag ataggtgcct cactgattaa gcattggtaa ctgtcagacc
     4201 aagtttactc atatatactt tagattgatt taaaacttca tttttaattt aaaaggatct
     4261 aggtgaagat cctttttgat aatctcatga ccaaaatccc ttaacgtgag ttttcgttcc
     4321 actgagcgtc agaccccgta gaaaagatca aaggatcttc ttgagatcct ttttttctgc
     4381 gcgtaatctg ctgcttgcaa acaaaaaaac caccgctacc agcggtggtt tgtttgccgg
     4441 atcaagagct accaactctt tttccgaagg taactggctt cagcagagcg cagataccaa
     4501 atactgtcct tctagtgtag ccgtagttag gccaccactt caagaactct gtagcaccgc
     4561 ctacatacct cgctctgcta atcctgttac cagtggctgc tgccagtggc gataagtcgt
     4621 gtcttaccgg gttggactca agacgatagt taccggataa ggcgcagcgg tcgggctgaa
     4681 cggggggttc gtgcacacag cccagcttgg agcgaacgac ctacaccgaa ctgagatacc
     4741 tacagcgtga gctatgagaa agcgccacgc ttcccgaagg gagaaaggcg gacaggtatc
     4801 cggtaagcgg cagggtcgga acaggagagc gcacgaggga gcttccaggg ggaaacgcct
     4861 ggtatcttta tagtcctgtc gggtttcgcc acctctgact tgagcgtcga tttttgtgat
     4921 gctcgtcagg ggggcggagc ctatggaaaa acgccagcaa cgcggccttt ttacggttcc
     4981 tggccttttg ctggcctttt gctcacatgt tctttcctgc gttatcccct gattctgtgg
     5041 ataaccgtat taccgccttt gagtgagctg ataccgctcg ccgcagccga acgaccgagc
     5101 gcagcgagtc agtgagcgag gaagcggaag agcgcccaat acgcaaaccg cctctccccg
     5161 cgcgttggcc gattcattaa tgcagctggc acgacaggtt tcccgactgg aaagcgggca
     5221 gtgagcgcaa cgcaattaat gtgagttagc tcactcatta ggcaccccag gctttacact
     5281 ttatgcttcc ggctcgtatg ttgtgtggaa ttgtgagcgg ataacaattt cacacaggaa
     5341 acagctatga ccatgattac gccaagcgcg caattaaccc tcactaaagg gaacaaaagc
     5401 tggagctcca ccgcggtggc ggccgct
//
